>Addgene plasmid #132531 | DYNLL2 | addgene full sequence | sequence record 261474 | Addgene NGS Result
TATACTTTAGATTGATTTAAAACTTCATTTTTAATTTAAAAGGATCTAGGTGAAGATCCTTTTTGATAAT
CTCATGACCAAAATCCCTTAACGTGAGTTTTCGTTCCACTGAGCGTCAGACCCCGTAGAAAAGATCAAAG
GATCTTCTTGAGATCCTTTTTTTCTGCGCGTAATCTGCTGCTTGCAAACAAAAAAACCACCGCTACCAGC
GGTGGTTTGTTTGCCGGATCAAGAGCTACCAACTCTTTTTCCGAAGGTAACTGGCTTCAGCAGAGCGCAG
ATACCAAATACTGTTCTTCTAGTGTAGCCGTAGTTAGGCCACCACTTCAAGAACTCTGTAGCACCGCCTA
CATACCTCGCTCTGCTAATCCTGTTACCAGTGGCTGCTGCCAGTGGCGATAAGTCGTGTCTTACCGGGTT
GGACTCAAGACGATAGTTACCGGATAAGGCGCAGCGGTCGGGCTGAACGGGGGGTTCGTGCACACAGCCC
AGCTTGGAGCGAACGACCTACACCGAACTGAGATACCTACAGCGTGAGCTATGAGAAAGCGCCACGCTTC
CCGAAGGGAGAAAGGCGGACAGGTATCCGGTAAGCGGCAGGGTCGGAACAGGAGAGCGCACGAGGGAGCT
TCCAGGGGGAAACGCCTGGTATCTTTATAGTCCTGTCGGGTTTCGCCACCTCTGACTTGAGCGTCGATTT
TTGTGATGCTCGTCAGGGGGGCGGAGCCTATGGAAAAACGCCAGCAACGCGGCCTTTTTACGGTTCCTGG
CCTTTTGCTGGCCTTTTGCTCACATGTTCTTTCCTGCGTTATCCCCTGATTGACTTGGGTCGCTCTTCCT
GTGGATGCGCAGATGCCCTGCGTAAGCGGGTGTGGGCGGACAATAAAGTCTTAAACTGAACAAAATAGAT
CTAAACTATGACAATAAAGTCTTAAACTAGACAGAATAGTTGTAAACTGAAATCAGTCCAGTTATGCTGT
GAAAAAGCATACTGGACTTTTGTTATGGCTAAAGCAAACTCTTCATTTTCTGAAGTGCAAATTGCCCGTC
GTATTAAAGAGGGGCGTGGCCAAGGGCATGTAAAGACTATATTCGCGGCGTTGTGACAATTTACCGAACA
ACTCCGCGGCCGGGAAGCCGATCTCGGCTTGAACGAATTGTTAGGTGGCGGTACTTGGGTCGATATCAAA
GTGCATCACTTCTTCCCGTATGCCCAACTTTGTATAGAGAGCCACTGCGGGATCGTCACCGTAATCTGCT
TGCACGTAGATCACATAAGCACCAAGCGCGTTGGCCTCATGCTTGAGGAGATTGATGAGCGCGGTGGCAA
TGCCCTGCCTCCGGTGCTCGCCGGAGACTGCGAGATCATAGATATAGATCTCACTACGCGGCTGCTCAAA
CTTGGGCAGAACGTAAGCCGCGAGAGCGCCAACAACCGCTTCTTGGTCGAAGGCAGCAAGCGCGATGAAT
GTCTTACTACGGAGCAAGTTCCCGAGGTAATCGGAGTCCGGCTGATGTTGGGAGTAGGTGGCTACGTCTC
CGAACTCACGACCGAAAAGATCAAGAGCAGCCCGCATGGATTTGACTTGGTCAGGGCCGAGCCTACATGT
GCGAATGATGCCCATACTTGAGCCACCTAACTTTGTTTTAGGGCGACTGCCCTGCTGCGTAACATCGTTG
CTGCTGCGTAACATCGTTGCTGCTCCATAACATCAAACATCGACCCACGGCGTAACGCGCTTGCTGCTTG
GATGCCCGAGGCATAGACTGTACAAAAAAACAGTCATAACAAGCCATGAAAACCGCCACTGCGCCGTTAC
CACCGCTGCGTTCGGTCAAGGTTCTGGACCAGTTGCGTGAGCGCATACGCTACTTGCATTACAGTTTACG
AACCGAACAGGCTTATGTCAACTGGGTTCGTGCCTTCATCCGTTTCCACGGTGTGCGTCACCCGGCAACC
TTGGGCAGCAGCGAAGTCGCCATAACTTCGTATAGCATACATTATACGAAGTTATCTGTAACTATAACGG
TCCTAAGGTAGCGACGTTTAAACATCCACCATTTGCGTGTGCAAACTCATCGGTTATTACAGCGTGAATT
CATGAATAATGCCGCTTCTTGAGTACGCTGCATGGAGATAATTAAAATGATAACCATCTCGCAAATAAAT
AAGTATTTTACTGTTTTCGTAACAGTTTTGTAATAAAAAAACCTATAAATATTCCGGATTATTCATACCG
TCCCACCATCGGGCGCGGATCCTCAACATGTCCGACCGCAAGGCTGTGATCAAGAACGCTGACATGAGCG
AGGACATGCAGCAGGACGCTGTGGACTGCGCTACCCAGGCTATGGAAAAGTACAACATCGAGAAGGATAT
CGCCGCCTACATCAAGAAGGAGTTCGACAAGAAGTACAACCCCACCTGGCACTGCATCGTGGGTCGTAAC
TTCGGTTCCTACGTGACCCACGAGACTAAGCACTTCATCTACTTCTACCTGGGCCAGGTGGCCATCCTGC
TGTTCAAGTCCGGTTAACTAGAGCCTGCAGTCTCGACAAGCTTGTCGAGAAGTACTAGAGGATCATAATC
AGCCATACCACATTTGTAGAGGTTTTACTTGCTTTAAAAAACCTCCCACACCTCCCCCTGAACCTGAAAC
ATAAAATGAATGCAATTGTTGTTGTTAACTTGTTTATTGCAGCTTATAATGGTTACAAATAAAGCAATAG
CATCACAAATTTCACAAATAAAGCATTTTTTTCACTGCATTCTAGTTGTGGTTTGTCCAAACTCATCAAT
GTATCTTATCATGTCTGGAAACATCCACCATTTAAATGGAGTTAGGTTTAAACGGATCTGATCACTGCTT
GAGCCTAGAAGATCCGGCTGCTAACAAAGCCCGAAAGGAAGCTGAGTTGGCTGCTGCCACCGCTGAGCAA
TAACTATCATAACCCCTAGGGTATACCCATCTAATTGGAACCAGATAAGTGAAATCTAGTTCCAAACTAT
TTTGTCATTTTTAATTTTCGTATTAGCTTACGACGCTACACCCAGTTCCCATCTATTTTGTCACTCTTCC
CTAAATAATCCTTAAAAACTCCATTTCCACCCCTCCCAGTTCCCAACTATTTTGTCCGCCCACAACCGGT
TGACTTGGGTCAACTGTCAGACCAAGTTTACTCATA
Features (pLannotate 1.2.2; 11 found; start..end, strand, type, name):
    148..736     +  rep_origin     ori: high-copy-number ColE1/pMB1/pBR322/pUC origin of replication
    871..1094    -  mobile_element Tn7R: mini-Tn7 element (right end of the Tn7 transposon) Tn7
   1161..1694    -  CDS            GmR: gentamycin acetyltransferase; aacC1; confers resistance to gentamycin
   1883..1911    -  promoter       Pc promoter: intI1 (promoter lies within the coding sequence); class 1 integron promoter
   1982..2015    +  protein_bind   loxP: Cre-mediated recombination occurs in the 8-bp core sequence (GCATACAT). Cre recombinase
   2131..2220    +  promoter       polyhedrin promoter: polh from Autographa californica; promoter for the baculovirus polyhedrin gene
   2268..2534    +  CDS            DYNLL2: DYL2_HUMAN - Also known as DLC2. Experimental evidence at protein level: Swiss-Prot protein existence level 1. Acts as one of several non-catalytic accessory components of the cytoplasmic dynein 1 complex that are thought to be involved in linking dynein to cargos and to adapter proteins that regulate dynein function. Cytoplasmic dynein 1 acts as a motor for the intracellular retrograde motility of vesicles and organelles along microtubules. May play a role in changing or maintaining the spatial distribution of cytoskeletal structures (By similarity). From Homo sapiens (Human).
   2581..2664    +  CDS            large T antigen (fragment): large T antigen from SV40 (simian virus 40)
   2687..2808    +  polyA_signal   SV40 poly(A) signal: SV40 polyadenylation signal
   2887..2936    +  CDS            SET1 (fragment): solubility-enhancement tag derived from T7 phage gene 10B
   2979..3144    -  mobile_element Tn7L: mini-Tn7 element (left end of the Tn7 transposon) Tn7
