[The description below was written by a language model from this plasmid's Addgene catalogue record and pLannotate feature annotations shown in this document.]
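Description:
DYNLL2 is an insect-cell expression plasmid built on the pACEBac1 backbone, a small baculovirus transfer vector of the MultiBac type, with a total size of 3,186 bp. It is propagated in E. coli through a high-copy ColE1/pUC-type origin and selected with gentamicin, the resistance gene (aacC1, gentamicin acetyltransferase) being driven by the class 1 integron Pc promoter.

The payload is the human dynein light chain LC8-2 (DYNLL2), derived from a synthesised gene codon-optimised for Sf9 cells. The roughly 270 bp coding sequence sits downstream of the baculovirus polyhedrin promoter, a very strong late promoter from Autographa californica, and is followed by an SV40 polyadenylation signal. The adjacent large T antigen fragment call is most likely part of that SV40 terminator region, and the short SET1 fragment match further downstream also appears to be backbone sequence rather than a functional tag. No affinity or epitope tag is annotated on the insert. The expression cassette and the gentamicin marker lie between the Tn7L and Tn7R mini-Tn7 ends, which allows Tn7 transposition of this segment into a baculoviral bacmid for virus production. A single loxP site upstream of the promoter permits Cre-mediated fusion with compatible donor plasmids, the usual route for assembling multi-gene constructs in this system.

LC8-2 is a non-catalytic accessory light chain of dynein motor complexes. The associated work concerns the structure of the dynein-2 complex and its assembly with intraflagellar transport trains, so this plasmid plausibly serves to supply the light chain for recombinant production of dynein complexes in insect cells, although the record refers to the publication for the cloning strategy.
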