Addgene plasmid #132531: DYNLL2
Purpose: Human LC8-2, codon optimised for Sf9 expression.
Depositing lab: Andrew Carter. Depositing organization: MRC Laboratory of Molecular Biology. Publication: Structure of the dynein-2 complex and its assembly with intraflagellar transport trains. Toropova K, Zalyte R, Mukhopadhyay AG, Mladenov M, Carter AP, Roberts AJ. Nat Struct Mol Biol. 2019 Aug 26. pii: 10.1038/s41594-019-0286-y. doi: 10.1038/s41594-019-0286-y. PubMed 31451806.
Backbone
  Vector backbone: pACEBac1
  Backbone manufacturer: Geneva Biotech
  Backbone size w/o insert (bp): 2922
  Total vector size (bp): 3186
  Vector type: Insect Expression
Growth in bacteria
  Bacterial resistance: Gentamicin, 10 μg/mL
  Growth temperature: 37°C
  Growth strain: DH5alpha
  Copy number: Unknown
Gene/Insert
  Gene/Insert name: DYNLL2 (alt name: LC8-2)
  Species: H. sapiens (human)
  Mutation: Codon optimised for Sf9 expression
  Entrez Gene: DYNLL2 (a.k.a. DNCL1B, Dlc2, RSPH22)
Resource information
  A portion of this plasmid was derived from a plasmid made by: Cloned from genes synthesised by Epoch, codon optised for insect cell expression.
Terms and licenses: Academic/Nonprofit Terms; Industry Terms: Not Available to Industry
Depositor comments: Cloned by Ruta Zalyte in Andrew Carter's lab. For cloning strategy, please refer to the Methods section of Toropova et al 2019.
How to cite: DYNLL2 was a gift from Andrew Carter (Addgene plasmid # 132531 ; http://n2t.net/addgene:132531 ; RRID:Addgene_132531)
